>Addgene plasmid #80548 | Rab30 cds in pGem-T Easy | addgene full sequence | sequence record 176567 | Addgene NGS Result
AGCTATGAGAAAGCGCCACGCTTCCCGAAGGGAGAAAGGCGGACAGGTATCCGGTAAGCGGCAGGGTCGG
AACAGGAGAGCGCACGAGGGAGCTTCCAGGGGGAAACGCCTGGTATCTTTATAGTCCTGTCGGGTTTCGC
CACCTCTGACTTGAGCGTCGATTTTTGTGATGCTCGTCAGGGGGGCGGAGCCTATGGAAAAACGCCAGCA
ACGCGGCCTTTTTACGGTTCCTGGCCTTTTGCTGGCCTTTTGCTCACATGTTCTTTCCTGCGTTATCCCC
TGATTCTGTGGATAACCGTATTACCGCCTTTGAGTGAGCTGATACCGCTCGCCGCAGCCGAACGACCGAG
CGCAGCGAGTCAGTGAGCGAGGAAGCGGAAGAGCGCCCAATACGCAAACCGCCTCTCCCCGCGCGTTGGC
CGATTCATTAATGCAGCTGGCACGACAGGTTTCCCGACTGGAAAGCGGGCAGTGAGCGCAACGCAATTAA
TGTGAGTTAGCTCACTCATTAGGCACCCCAGGCTTTACACTTTATGCTTCCGGCTCGTATGTTGTGTGGA
ATTGTGAGCGGATAACAATTTCACACAGGAAACAGCTATGACCATGATTACGCCAAGCTATTTAGGTGAC
ACTATAGAATACTCAAGCTATGCATCCAACGCGTTGGGAGCTCTCCCATATGGTCGACCTGCAGGCGGCC
GCGAATTCACTAGTGATTCTGAGTGTGAGCATGGAGGATTATGATTACTTATTCAAAATTGTGCTGATAG
GAAATGCAGGAGTGGGTAAAACCTGCCTGGTGCGACGTTTCACTCAGGGGCTGTTTCCTCCTGGACAGGG
TGCCACAATTGGAGTTGATTTTATGATTAAAACTGTGGAAATAAAAGGAGTTAAGGTGAAGCTCCAGATT
TGGGACACAGCTGGTCAAGAAAGATTTCGCTCTATAACTCAGAGCTACTACCGCAGTGCCAATGCCCTGA
TCCTCACCTACGACATCACCTGCGAAGATTCGTTCCGGTGCCTTCCTGAGTGGCTGAGGGAGATTGAGCA
GTACGCCAACAACCAAGTGGTGACAATCCTTGTAGGGAATAAGATAGACTTGGCTGATAAGCGAGAAGTC
CTTCGTCAACGAGCAGAGGAGTTTGCAGATTCTCAGAGCATGCTTTATCTGGAGACCTCTGCCAAAGAAT
CAGACAACGTGGAGAAGCTCTTTCTAGATCTGGCCTGCGAACTAATCCGTGAGGCCAAGCAAAACACGTT
GGACAACAACGACTCCACTCCCATGCCCGGAGAAGGGAAAAACATCAACTATTTGGGCTGCTGCAGCATG
AACTAGTAGACTTGGCCACGCTGTCAATCGAATTCCCGCGGCCGCCATGGCGGCCGGGAGCATGCGACGT
CGGGCCCAATTCGCCCTATAGTGAGTCGTATTACAATTCACTGGCCGTCGTTTTACAACGTCGTGACTGG
GAAAACCCTGGCGTTACCCAACTTAATCGCCTTGCAGCACATCCCCCTTTCGCCAGCTGGCGTAATAGCG
AAGAGGCCCGCACCGATCGCCCTTCCCAACAGTTGCGCAGCCTGAATGGCGAATGG
[124 nt withheld, positions 1597-1720]
C
[91 nt withheld, positions 1722-1812]
A
[49 nt withheld, positions 1814-1862]
CCTTTGACGTTGGAGTCCACGTTCTTT
[37 nt withheld, positions 1890-1926]
ACCCTATCTCGGTCTATTCTTTTGATTTATAAGGGATTTTGCCGATTTCGGCCTATTGGTTAAAAAATGA
GCTGATTTAACAAAAATTTAACGCGAATTTTAACAAAATATTAACGCTTACAATTTCCTGATGCGGTATT
TTCTCCTTACGCATCTGTGCGGTATTTCACACCGCATCAGGTGGCACTTTTCGGGGAAATGTGCGCGGAA
CCCCTATTTGTTTATTTTTCTAAATACATTCAAATATGTATCCGCTCATGAGACAATAACCCTGATAAAT
GCTTCAATAATATTGAAAAAGGAAGAGTATGAGTATTCAACATTTCCGTGTCGCCCTTATTCCCTTTTTT
GCGGCATTTTGCCTTCCTGTTTTTGCTCACCCAGAAACGCTGGTGAAAGTAAAAGATGCTGAAGATCAGT
TGGGTGCACGAGTGGGTTACATCGAACTGGATCTCAACAGCGGTAAGATCCTTGAGAGTTTTCGCCCCGA
AGAACGTTTTCCAATGATGAGCACTTTTAAAGTTCTGCTATGTGGCGCGGTATTATCCCGTATTGACGCC
GGGCAAGAGCAACTCGGTCGCCGCATACACTATTCTCAGAATGACTTGGTTGAGTACTCACCAGTCACAG
AAAAGCATCTTACGGATGGCATGACAGTAAGAGAATTATGCAGTGCTGCCATAACCATGAGTGATAACAC
TGCGGCCAACTTACTTCTGACAACGATCGGAGGACCGAAGGAGCTAACCGCTTTTTTGCACAACATGGGG
GATCATGTAACTCGCCTTGATCGTTGGGAACCGGAGCTGAATGAAGCCATACCAAACGACGAGCGTGACA
CCACGATGCCTGTAGCAATGGCAACAACGTTGCGCAAACTATTAACTGGCGAACTACTTACTCTAGCTTC
CCGGCAACAATTAATAGACTGGATGGAGGCGGATAAAGTTGCAGGACCACTTCTGCGCTCGGCCCTTCCG
GCTGGCTGGTTTATTGCTGATAAATCTGGAGCCGGTGAGCGTGGGTCTCGCGGTATCATTGCAGCACTGG
GGCCAGATGGTAAGCCCTCCCGTATCGTAGTTATCTACACGACGGGGAGTCAGGCAACTATGGATGAACG
AAATAGACAGATCGCTGAGATAGGTGCCTCACTGATTAAGCATTGGTAACTGTCAGACCAAGTTTACTCA
TATATACTTTAGATTGATTTAAAACTTCATTTTTAATTTAAAAGGATCTAGGTGAAGATCCTTTTTGATA
ATCTCATGACCAAAATCCCTTAACGTGAGTTTTCGTTCCACTGAGCGTCAGACCCCGTAGAAAAGATCAA
AGGATCTTCTTGAGATCCTTTTTTTCTGCGCGTAATCTGCTGCTTGCAAACAAAAAAACCACCGCTACCA
GCGGTGGTTTGTTTGCCGGATCAAGAGCTACCAACTCTTTTTCCGAAGGTAACTGGCTTCAGCAGAGCGC
AGATACCAAATACTGTTCTTCTAGTGTAGCCGTAGTTAGGCCACCACTTCAAGAACTCTGTAGCACCGCC
TACATACCTCGCTCTGCTAATCCTGTTACCAGTGGCTGCTGCCAGTGGCGATAAGTCGTGTCTTACCGGG
TTGGACTCAAGACGATAGTTACCGGATAAGGCGCAGCGGTCGGGCTGAACGGGGGGTTCGTGCACACAGC
CCAGCTTGGAGCGAACGACCTACACCGAACTGAGATACCTACAGCGTG
Features (pLannotate 1.2.2; 14 found; start..end, strand, type, name):
    383..475     +  CDS            lacI (fragment): lac repressor; lacI; The lac repressor binds to the lac operator to inhibit transcription in E. coli. This inhibition can be relieved by adding lactose or isopropyl-β-D-thiogalactopyranoside (IPTG).
    488..509     +  protein_bind   CAP binding site: CAP binding activates transcription in the presence of cAMP. E. coli catabolite activator protein
    524..554     +  promoter       lac promoter: promoter for the E. coli lac operon
    562..578     +  protein_bind   lac operator: The lac repressor binds to the lac operator to inhibit transcription in E. coli. This inhibition can be relieved by adding lactose or isopropyl-β-D-thiogalactopyranoside (IPTG). lac repressor encoded by lacI
    620..638     +  promoter       SP6 promoter: promoter for bacteriophage SP6 RNA polymerase
    650..712     +  CDS            VESPI_VESMG (fragment): Experimental evidence at protein level: Swiss-Prot protein existence level 1. Shows contractile activity on isolated ileum smooth muscle. From Vespa magnifica (Hornet).
    728..1333    +  CDS            RAB30: RAB30_HUMAN - Experimental evidence at protein level: Swiss-Prot protein existence level 1. The small GTPases Rab are key regulators of intracellular membrane trafficking, from the formation of transport vesicles to their fusion with membranes. Rabs cycle between an inactive GDP-bound form and an active GTP-bound form that is able to recruit to membranes different set of downstream effectors directly responsible for vesicle formation, movement, tethering and fusion (By similarity). Required for maintaining the structural integrity of the Golgi apparatus, possibly by mediating interactions with
   1415..1433    -  promoter       T7 promoter: promoter for bacteriophage T7 RNA polymerase
   1436..1593    +  CDS            lacZα (fragment): LacZα fragment of β-galactosidase; lacZ fragment
   1597..2025    +  rep_origin     f1 ori (sequence partly withheld): f1 bacteriophage origin of replication; arrow indicates direction of (+) strand synthesis
   2053..2103    -  misc_feature   bom (fragment): basis of mobility region from pBR322
   2130..2234    +  promoter       AmpR promoter: bla
   2235..3095    +  CDS            AmpR: β-lactamase; bla; confers resistance to ampicillin, carbenicillin, and related antibiotics
   3266..200     +  rep_origin     ori (across the origin): high-copy-number ColE1/pMB1/pBR322/pUC origin of replication
