[The description below was written by a language model from this plasmid's Addgene catalogue record and pLannotate feature annotations shown in this document.]
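Description:
Rab30 cds in pGem-T Easy is a small (about 3.65 kb) bacterial cloning plasmid carrying the coding sequence of zebrafish (Danio rerio) rab30 in the commercial pGEM-T Easy TA-cloning backbone. It is maintained in E. coli at high copy number through a ColE1/pUC-type origin and selected with ampicillin via the β-lactamase gene and its native promoter. An f1 phage origin is also present, which allows production of single-stranded DNA when helper phage is supplied. Remnants of the lac region (CAP site, lac promoter and operator, and lacZα fragments) flank the cloning site; in the empty vector these support blue/white screening, and insertion of the PCR product interrupts lacZα.

The insert is annotated as a roughly 600 bp open reading frame matching RAB30, a small GTPase of the Rab family. Rabs regulate membrane trafficking, and RAB30 is implicated in maintaining Golgi structure. The annotation tool named the feature by homology to the human protein, but the catalogue record gives the species as zebrafish. The coding sequence lies between opposing SP6 and T7 bacteriophage promoters and reads in the same direction as SP6. In vitro transcription from SP6 should therefore give sense RNA, while T7 should give the antisense strand suitable for riboprobes. This fits the stated purpose of in situ hybridisation. There is no eukaryotic promoter or tag, so the plasmid is not an expression construct; it can also act as a template for subcloning the rab30 sequence. A short annotated match to a hornet peptide just upstream of the insert is most likely a spurious hit within the polylinker sequence.
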