Addgene plasmid #80548: Rab30 cds in pGem-T Easy
Purpose: Can be used for in situ hybridisation or other purposes
Depositing lab: Rob Parton. Depositing organization: University of Queensland, Institute for Molecular Bioscience. Publication: A plasmid library of full-length zebrafish rab proteins for in vivo cell biology. Hall TE, Martel N, Lo HP, Xiong Z, Parton RG. Cell Logist. 2017 Mar 1;7(1):e1301151. doi: 10.1080/21592799.2017.1301151. eCollection 2017. PubMed 28396820.
Backbone
  Vector backbone: pGemT easy
  Backbone manufacturer: Promega
Growth in bacteria
  Bacterial resistance: Ampicillin, 100 μg/mL
  Growth temperature: 37°C
  Growth strain: DH5alpha
  Copy number: High Copy
Gene/Insert
  Gene/Insert name: rab30
  Species: D. rerio (zebrafish)
  Entrez Gene: rab30 (a.k.a. zgc:100889)
Terms and licenses: Academic/Nonprofit Terms; Industry Terms: Not Available to Industry
How to cite: Rab30 cds in pGem-T Easy was a gift from Rob Parton (Addgene plasmid # 80548 ; http://n2t.net/addgene:80548 ; RRID:Addgene_80548)
